Addgene plasmid #76132: BAZ1B gRNA (BRDN0001144929)
Purpose: 3rd generation lentiviral gRNA plasmid targeting human BAZ1B
Depositing lab: John Doench & David Root. Depositing organization: Broad Institute. Publication: Optimized sgRNA design to maximize activity and minimize off-target effects of CRISPR-Cas9. Doench JG, Fusi N, Sullender M, Hegde M, Vaimberg EW, Donovan KF, Smith I, Tothova Z, Wilen C, Orchard R, Virgin HW, Listgarten J, Root DE. Nat Biotechnol. 2016 Jan 18. doi: 10.1038/nbt.3437. PubMed 26780180.
Backbone
  Vector backbone: lentiGuide-Puro
  Backbone manufacturer: Zhang Lab (Addgene plasmid # 52963)
  Vector type: Mammalian Expression, Lentiviral, CRISPR
  Selectable markers: Puromycin
Growth in bacteria
  Bacterial resistance: Ampicillin, 100 μg/mL
  Growth temperature: 37°C
  Growth strain: DH5alpha
  Copy number: High Copy
Gene/Insert
  Gene/Insert name: BAZ1B (alt names: BAZ1B; NM_032408.3)
  gRNA/shRNA sequence: AATTCATCTTCTACGACCCA
  Species: H. sapiens (human)
  Entrez Gene: BAZ1B (a.k.a. WBSCR10, WBSCR9, WSTF)
  Promoter: hU6
  Cloning method: Unknown
  Sequencing primers: 5′ U6-F; 3′ pS2-R
Terms and licenses: Academic/Nonprofit Terms; Industry Terms: Not Available to Industry
Depositor comments: The gRNA was designed to target the following Genbank reference sequence(s): NM_032408.3. Note that this plasmid does NOT contain Cas9. It should be used in conjunction with lentiCas9-Blast (Addgene #52962) or otherwise with cell lines already expressing Cas9. Browse the full kinome gRNA library at http://www.addgene.org/pooled-library/broadgpp-human-kinome/ or visit http://www.broadinstitute.org/rnai/public/ for detailed protocols and information.
How to cite: BAZ1B gRNA (BRDN0001144929) was a gift from John Doench & David Root (Addgene plasmid # 76132 ; http://n2t.net/addgene:76132 ; RRID:Addgene_76132)
