[The description below was written by a language model from this plasmid's Addgene catalogue record and pLannotate feature annotations shown in this document.]
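Description:
BAZ1B gRNA (BRDN0001144929) is a third-generation lentiviral single-guide RNA plasmid built on the lentiGuide-Puro backbone and designed to target human BAZ1B (also known as WSTF, WBSCR9 or WBSCR10), using the NM_032408.3 reference transcript. It is propagated in E. coli as a high-copy plasmid through a ColE1/pUC-type origin with ampicillin selection from the β-lactamase gene. An f1 origin and remnants of a lac/lacZα cloning region with flanking T3 and T7 promoters are also annotated in the backbone.

The lentiviral transfer cassette begins with an RSV promoter fused to a truncated HIV-1 5' LTR, which makes genomic RNA production Tat-independent. This is followed by the Ψ packaging signal with a gag fragment, the Rev response element for nuclear export of the unspliced RNA, and a cPPT/CTS element. It ends with a ΔU3 self-inactivating 3' LTR and a downstream SV40 polyadenylation signal and origin.

Within the provirus, a human U6 RNA polymerase III promoter drives the BAZ1B-specific spacer joined to the Streptococcus pyogenes Cas9 guide scaffold. A separate EF-1α promoter, annotated as the core promoter plus intron A, expresses puromycin N-acetyltransferase for selection of transduced mammalian cells, and a WPRE enhances transcript expression.

The plasmid does not encode Cas9, so it must be paired with a separate Cas9 vector such as lentiCas9-Blast or used in cells that already express Cas9. It is an individual clone from a human kinome gRNA collection designed with optimized on-target and off-target rules, and it is intended for CRISPR-Cas9 targeting of BAZ1B after lentiviral delivery.
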