Features (pLannotate 1.2.2; 29 found; start..end, strand, type, name):
     14..80      +  CDS            small t antigen (fragment): SV40 (simian virus 40) small t antigen
    106..317     +  promoter       EF-1α core promoter: core promoter for human elongation factor EF-1α
    318..1256    +  intron         EF-1α intron A: intron upstream of the start codon of human EF-1α
   1278..1877    +  CDS            PuroR (fragment): puromycin N-acetyltransferase; pac from Streptomyces; confers resistance to puromycin
   1893..2481    +  misc_feature   WPRE: woodchuck hepatitis virus posttranscriptional regulatory element
   2532..2551    +  misc_feature   cPPT/CTS (fragment): central polypurine tract and central termination sequence of HIV-1
   2553..2786    +  LTR            3' LTR (ΔU3): self-inactivating 3' long terminal repeat (LTR) from HIV-1
   2864..2985    +  polyA_signal   SV40 poly(A) signal: SV40 polyadenylation signal
   3025..3160    +  rep_origin     SV40 ori: SV40 origin of replication
   3181..3199    -  promoter       T7 promoter: promoter for bacteriophage T7 RNA polymerase
   3207..3362    +  CDS            lacZα (fragment): LacZα fragment of β-galactosidase; lacZ fragment
   3367..3795    +  rep_origin     f1 ori (sequence partly withheld): f1 bacteriophage origin of replication; arrow indicates direction of (+) strand synthesis
   3848..3952    +  promoter       AmpR promoter: bla
   3953..4813    +  CDS            AmpR: β-lactamase; bla; confers resistance to ampicillin, carbenicillin, and related antibiotics
   4984..5572    +  rep_origin     ori: high-copy-number ColE1/pMB1/pBR322/pUC origin of replication
   5755..5847    +  CDS            lacI (fragment): lac repressor; lacI; The lac repressor binds to the lac operator to inhibit transcription in E. coli. This inhibition can be relieved by adding lactose or isopropyl-β-D-thiogalactopyranoside (IPTG).
   5860..5881    +  protein_bind   CAP binding site: CAP binding activates transcription in the presence of cAMP. E. coli catabolite activator protein
   5896..5926    +  promoter       lac promoter: promoter for the E. coli lac operon
   5934..5950    +  protein_bind   lac operator: The lac repressor binds to the lac operator to inhibit transcription in E. coli. This inhibition can be relieved by adding lactose or isopropyl-β-D-thiogalactopyranoside (IPTG). lac repressor encoded by lacI
   5995..6013    +  promoter       T3 promoter: promoter for bacteriophage T3 RNA polymerase
   6041..6267    +  promoter       RSV promoter: Rous sarcoma virus enhancer/promoter
   6268..6448    +  LTR            5' LTR (truncated): truncated 5' long terminal repeat (LTR) from HIV-1
   6495..6620    +  misc_feature   HIV-1 Ψ: packaging signal of human immunodeficiency virus type 1
   6604..6967    +  CDS            HIV-1 gag (fragment): gag protein from human immunodeficiency virus 1; gag
   7113..7346    +  misc_feature   RRE: The Rev response element (RRE) of HIV-1 allows for Rev-dependent mRNA export from the nucleus to the cytoplasm.
   7723..7749    +  CDS            Rev (fragment): human immunodeficiency virus 1 (HIV-1) Rev protein; rev; enhances nuclear export of unspliced and incompletely spliced viral mRNAs
   7753..7993    +  promoter       U6 promoter: RNA polymerase III promoter for human U6 snRNA
   8023..8098    +  misc_RNA       gRNA scaffold: guide RNA scaffold for the Streptococcus pyogenes CRISPR/Cas9 system
   8154..8271    +  misc_feature   cPPT/CTS: central polypurine tract and central termination sequence of HIV-1
>Addgene plasmid #76132 | BAZ1B gRNA (BRDN0001144929) | addgene full sequence | sequence record 185248 | Addgene Assembled Sequence
CCCGGGTGCAAAGATGGATAAAGTTTTAAACAGAGAGGAATCTTTGCAGCTAATGGACCTTCTAGGTCTT
GAAAGGAGTGGGAATTGGCTCCGGTGCCCGTCAGTGGGCAGAGCGCACATCGCCCACAGTCCCCGAGAAG
TTGGGGGGAGGGGTCGGCAATTGATCCGGTGCCTAGAGAAGGTGGCGCGGGGTAAACTGGGAAAGTGATG
TCGTGTACTGGCTCCGCCTTTTTCCCGAGGGTGGGGGAGAACCGTATATAAGTGCAGTAGTCGCCGTGAA
CGTTCTTTTTCGCAACGGGTTTGCCGCCAGAACACAGGTAAGTGCCGTGTGTGGTTCCCGCGGGCCTGGC
CTCTTTACGGGTTATGGCCCTTGCGTGCCTTGAATTACTTCCACCTGGCTGCAGTACGTGATTCTTGATC
CCGAGCTTCGGGTTGGAAGTGGGTGGGAGAGTTCGAGGCCTTGCGCTTAAGGAGCCCCTTCGCCTCGTGC
TTGAGTTGAGGCCTGGCCTGGGCGCTGGGGCCGCCGCGTGCGAATCTGGTGGCACCTTCGCGCCTGTCTC
GCTGCTTTCGATAAGTCTCTAGCCATTTAAAATTTTTGATGACCTGCTGCGACGCTTTTTTTCTGGCAAG
ATAGTCTTGTAAATGCGGGCCAAGATCTGCACACTGGTATTTCGGTTTTTGGGGCCGCGGGCGGCGACGG
GGCCCGTGCGTCCCAGCGCACATGTTCGGCGAGGCGGGGCCTGCGAGCGCGGCCACCGAGAATCGGACGG
GGGTAGTCTCAAGCTGGCCGGCCTGCTCTGGTGCCTGGCCTCGCGCCGCCGTGTATCGCCCCGCCCTGGG
CGGCAAGGCTGGCCCGGTCGGCACCAGTTGCGTGAGCGGAAAGATGGCCGCTTCCCGGCCCTGCTGCAGG
GAGCTCAAAATGGAGGACGCGGCGCTCGGGAGAGCGGGCGGGTGAGTCACCCACACAAAGGAAAAGGGCC
TTTCCGTCCTCAGCCGTCGCTTCATGTGACTCCACGGAGTACCGGGCGCCGTCCAGGCACCTCGATTAGT
TCTCGAGCTTTTGGAGTACGTCGTCTTTAGGTTGGGGGGAGGGGTTTTATGCGATGGAGTTTCCCCACAC
TGAGTGGGTGGAGACTGAAGTTAGGCCAGCTTGGCACTTGATGTAATTCTCCTTGGAATTTGCCCTTTTT
GAGTTTGGATCTTGGTTCATTCTCAAGCCTCAGACAGTGGTTCAAAGTTTTTTTCTTCCATTTCAGGTGT
CGTGACGTACGGCCACCATGACCGAGTACAAGCCCACGGTGCGCCTCGCCACCCGCGACGACGTCCCCAG
GGCCGTACGCACCCTCGCCGCCGCGTTCGCCGACTACCCCGCCACGCGCCACACCGTCGATCCGGACCGC
CACATCGAGCGGGTCACCGAGCTGCAAGAACTCTTCCTCACGCGCGTCGGGCTCGACATCGGCAAGGTGT
GGGTCGCGGACGACGGCGCCGCCGTGGCGGTCTGGACCACGCCGGAGAGCGTCGAAGCGGGGGCGGTGTT
CGCCGAGATCGGCCCGCGCATGGCCGAGTTGAGCGGTTCCCGGCTGGCCGCGCAGCAACAGATGGAAGGC
CTCCTGGCGCCGCACCGGCCCAAGGAGCCCGCGTGGTTCCTGGCCACCGTCGGAGTCTCGCCCGACCACC
AGGGCAAGGGTCTGGGCAGCGCCGTCGTGCTCCCCGGAGTGGAGGCGGCCGAGCGCGCCGGGGTGCCCGC
CTTCCTGGAGACCTCCGCGCCCCGCAACCTCCCCTTCTACGAGCGGCTCGGCTTCACCGTCACCGCCGAC
GTCGAGGTGCCCGAAGGACCGCGCACCTGGTGCATGACCCGCAAGCCCGGTGCCTGAACGCGTTAAGTCG
ACAATCAACCTCTGGATTACAAAATTTGTGAAAGATTGACTGGTATTCTTAACTATGTTGCTCCTTTTAC
GCTATGTGGATACGCTGCTTTAATGCCTTTGTATCATGCTATTGCTTCCCGTATGGCTTTCATTTTCTCC
TCCTTGTATAAATCCTGGTTGCTGTCTCTTTATGAGGAGTTGTGGCCCGTTGTCAGGCAACGTGGCGTGG
TGTGCACTGTGTTTGCTGACGCAACCCCCACTGGTTGGGGCATTGCCACCACCTGTCAGCTCCTTTCCGG
GACTTTCGCTTTCCCCCTCCCTATTGCCACGGCGGAACTCATCGCCGCCTGCCTTGCCCGCTGCTGGACA
GGGGCTCGGCTGTTGGGCACTGACAATTCCGTGGTGTTGTCGGGGAAATCATCGTCCTTTCCTTGGCTGC
TCGCCTGTGTTGCCACCTGGATTCTGCGCGGGACGTCCTTCTGCTACGTCCCTTCGGCCCTCAATCCAGC
GGACCTTCCTTCCCGCGGCCTGCTGCCGGCTCTGCGGCCTCTTCCGCGTCTTCGCCTTCGCCCTCAGACG
AGTCGGATCTCCCTTTGGGCCGCCTCCCCGCGTCGACTTTAAGACCAATGACTTACAAGGCAGCTGTAGA
TCTTAGCCACTTTTTAAAAGAAAAGGGGGGACTGGAAGGGCTAATTCACTCCCAACGAAGACAAGATCTG
CTTTTTGCTTGTACTGGGTCTCTCTGGTTAGACCAGATCTGAGCCTGGGAGCTCTCTGGCTAACTAGGGA
ACCCACTGCTTAAGCCTCAATAAAGCTTGCCTTGAGTGCTTCAAGTAGTGTGTGCCCGTCTGTTGTGTGA
CTCTGGTAACTAGAGATCCCTCAGACCCTTTTAGTCAGTGTGGAAAATCTCTAGCAGTACGTATAGTAGT
TCATGTCATCTTATTATTCAGTATTTATAACTTGCAAAGAAATGAATATCAGAGAGTGAGAGGAACTTGT
TTATTGCAGCTTATAATGGTTACAAATAAAGCAATAGCATCACAAATTTCACAAATAAAGCATTTTTTTC
ACTGCATTCTAGTTGTGGTTTGTCCAAACTCATCAATGTATCTTATCATGTCTGGCTCTAGCTATCCCGC
CCCTAACTCCGCCCATCCCGCCCCTAACTCCGCCCAGTTCCGCCCATTCTCCGCCCCATGGCTGACTAAT
TTTTTTTATTTATGCAGAGGCCGAGGCCGCCTCGGCCTCTGAGCTATTCCAGAAGTAGTGAGGAGGCTTT
TTTGGAGGCCTAGGGACGTACCCAATTCGCCCTATAGTGAGTCGTATTACGCGCGCTCACTGGCCGTCGT
TTTACAACGTCGTGACTGGGAAAACCCTGGCGTTACCCAACTTAATCGCCTTGCAGCACATCCCCCTTTC
GCCAGCTGGCGTAATAGCGAAGAGGCCCGCACCGATCGCCCTTCCCAACAGTTGCGCAGCCTGAATGGCG
AATGGG
[124 nt withheld, positions 3367-3490]
C
[91 nt withheld, positions 3492-3582]
A
[49 nt withheld, positions 3584-3632]
CCTTTGACGTTGGAGTCCACGTTCTTT
[37 nt withheld, positions 3660-3696]
ACCCTATCTCGGTCTATTCTTTTGATTTATAAGGGATTTTGCCGATTTCGGCCTATTGGTTAAAAAATGA
GCTGATTTAACAAAAATTTAACGCGAATTTTAACAAAATATTAACGCTTACAATTTAGGTGGCACTTTTC
GGGGAAATGTGCGCGGAACCCCTATTTGTTTATTTTTCTAAATACATTCAAATATGTATCCGCTCATGAG
ACAATAACCCTGATAAATGCTTCAATAATATTGAAAAAGGAAGAGTATGAGTATTCAACATTTCCGTGTC
GCCCTTATTCCCTTTTTTGCGGCATTTTGCCTTCCTGTTTTTGCTCACCCAGAAACGCTGGTGAAAGTAA
AAGATGCTGAAGATCAGTTGGGTGCACGAGTGGGTTACATCGAACTGGATCTCAACAGCGGTAAGATCCT
TGAGAGTTTTCGCCCCGAAGAACGTTTTCCAATGATGAGCACTTTTAAAGTTCTGCTATGTGGCGCGGTA
TTATCCCGTATTGACGCCGGGCAAGAGCAACTCGGTCGCCGCATACACTATTCTCAGAATGACTTGGTTG
AGTACTCACCAGTCACAGAAAAGCATCTTACGGATGGCATGACAGTAAGAGAATTATGCAGTGCTGCCAT
AACCATGAGTGATAACACTGCGGCCAACTTACTTCTGACAACGATCGGAGGACCGAAGGAGCTAACCGCT
TTTTTGCACAACATGGGGGATCATGTAACTCGCCTTGATCGTTGGGAACCGGAGCTGAATGAAGCCATAC
CAAACGACGAGCGTGACACCACGATGCCTGTAGCAATGGCAACAACGTTGCGCAAACTATTAACTGGCGA
ACTACTTACTCTAGCTTCCCGGCAACAATTAATAGACTGGATGGAGGCGGATAAAGTTGCAGGACCACTT
CTGCGCTCGGCCCTTCCGGCTGGCTGGTTTATTGCTGATAAATCTGGAGCCGGTGAGCGTGGGTCTCGCG
GTATCATTGCAGCACTGGGGCCAGATGGTAAGCCCTCCCGTATCGTAGTTATCTACACGACGGGGAGTCA
GGCAACTATGGATGAACGAAATAGACAGATCGCTGAGATAGGTGCCTCACTGATTAAGCATTGGTAACTG
TCAGACCAAGTTTACTCATATATACTTTAGATTGATTTAAAACTTCATTTTTAATTTAAAAGGATCTAGG
TGAAGATCCTTTTTGATAATCTCATGACCAAAATCCCTTAACGTGAGTTTTCGTTCCACTGAGCGTCAGA
CCCCGTAGAAAAGATCAAAGGATCTTCTTGAGATCCTTTTTTTCTGCGCGTAATCTGCTGCTTGCAAACA
AAAAAACCACCGCTACCAGCGGTGGTTTGTTTGCCGGATCAAGAGCTACCAACTCTTTTTCCGAAGGTAA
CTGGCTTCAGCAGAGCGCAGATACCAAATACTGTTCTTCTAGTGTAGCCGTAGTTAGGCCACCACTTCAA
GAACTCTGTAGCACCGCCTACATACCTCGCTCTGCTAATCCTGTTACCAGTGGCTGCTGCCAGTGGCGAT
AAGTCGTGTCTTACCGGGTTGGACTCAAGACGATAGTTACCGGATAAGGCGCAGCGGTCGGGCTGAACGG
GGGGTTCGTGCACACAGCCCAGCTTGGAGCGAACGACCTACACCGAACTGAGATACCTACAGCGTGAGCT
ATGAGAAAGCGCCACGCTTCCCGAAGGGAGAAAGGCGGACAGGTATCCGGTAAGCGGCAGGGTCGGAACA
GGAGAGCGCACGAGGGAGCTTCCAGGGGGAAACGCCTGGTATCTTTATAGTCCTGTCGGGTTTCGCCACC
TCTGACTTGAGCGTCGATTTTTGTGATGCTCGTCAGGGGGGCGGAGCCTATGGAAAAACGCCAGCAACGC
GGCCTTTTTACGGTTCCTGGCCTTTTGCTGGCCTTTTGCTCACATGTTCTTTCCTGCGTTATCCCCTGAT
TCTGTGGATAACCGTATTACCGCCTTTGAGTGAGCTGATACCGCTCGCCGCAGCCGAACGACCGAGCGCA
GCGAGTCAGTGAGCGAGGAAGCGGAAGAGCGCCCAATACGCAAACCGCCTCTCCCCGCGCGTTGGCCGAT
TCATTAATGCAGCTGGCACGACAGGTTTCCCGACTGGAAAGCGGGCAGTGAGCGCAACGCAATTAATGTG
AGTTAGCTCACTCATTAGGCACCCCAGGCTTTACACTTTATGCTTCCGGCTCGTATGTTGTGTGGAATTG
TGAGCGGATAACAATTTCACACAGGAAACAGCTATGACCATGATTACGCCAAGCGCGCAATTAACCCTCA
CTAAAGGGAACAAAAGCTGGAGCTGCAAGCTTAATGTAGTCTTATGCAATACTCTTGTAGTCTTGCAACA
TGGTAACGATGAGTTAGCAACATGCCTTACAAGGAGAGAAAAAGCACCGTGCATGCCGATTGGTGGAAGT
AAGGTGGTACGATCGTGCCTTATTAGGAAGGCAACAGACGGGTCTGACATGGATTGGACGAACCACTGAA
TTGCCGCATTGCAGAGATATTGTATTTAAGTGCCTAGCTCGATACATAAACGGGTCTCTCTGGTTAGACC
AGATCTGAGCCTGGGAGCTCTCTGGCTAACTAGGGAACCCACTGCTTAAGCCTCAATAAAGCTTGCCTTG
AGTGCTTCAAGTAGTGTGTGCCCGTCTGTTGTGTGACTCTGGTAACTAGAGATCCCTCAGACCCTTTTAG
TCAGTGTGGAAAATCTCTAGCAGTGGCGCCCGAACAGGGACTTGAAAGCGAAAGGGAAACCAGAGGAGCT
CTCTCGACGCAGGACTCGGCTTGCTGAAGCGCGCACGGCAAGAGGCGAGGGGCGGCGACTGGTGAGTACG
CCAAAAATTTTGACTAGCGGAGGCTAGAAGGAGAGAGATGGGTGCGAGAGCGTCAGTATTAAGCGGGGGA
GAATTAGATCGCGATGGGAAAAAATTCGGTTAAGGCCAGGGGGAAAGAAAAAATATAAATTAAAACATAT
AGTATGGGCAAGCAGGGAGCTAGAACGATTCGCAGTTAATCCTGGCCTGTTAGAAACATCAGAAGGCTGT
AGACAAATACTGGGACAGCTACAACCATCCCTTCAGACAGGATCAGAAGAACTTAGATCATTATATAATA
CAGTAGCAACCCTCTATTGTGTGCATCAAAGGATAGAGATAAAAGACACCAAGGAAGCTTTAGACAAGAT
AGAGGAAGAGCAAAACAAAAGTAAGACCACCGCACAGCAAGCGGCCGCTGATCTTCAGACCTGGAGGAGG
AGATATGAGGGACAATTGGAGAAGTGAATTATATAAATATAAAGTAGTAAAAATTGAACCATTAGGAGTA
GCACCCACCAAGGCAAAGAGAAGAGTGGTGCAGAGAGAAAAAAGAGCAGTGGGAATAGGAGCTTTGTTCC
TTGGGTTCTTGGGAGCAGCAGGAAGCACTATGGGCGCAGCGTCAATGACGCTGACGGTACAGGCCAGACA
ATTATTGTCTGGTATAGTGCAGCAGCAGAACAATTTGCTGAGGGCTATTGAGGCGCAACAGCATCTGTTG
CAACTCACAGTCTGGGGCATCAAGCAGCTCCAGGCAAGAATCCTGGCTGTGGAAAGATACCTAAAGGATC
AACAGCTCCTGGGGATTTGGGGTTGCTCTGGAAAACTCATTTGCACCACTGCTGTGCCTTGGAATGCTAG
TTGGAGTAATAAATCTCTGGAACAGATTTGGAATCACACGACCTGGATGGAGTGGGACAGAGAAATTAAC
AATTACACAAGCTTAATACACTCCTTAATTGAAGAATCGCAAAACCAGCAAGAAAAGAATGAACAAGAAT
TATTGGAATTAGATAAATGGGCAAGTTTGTGGAATTGGTTTAACATAACAAATTGGCTGTGGTATATAAA
ATTATTCATAATGATAGTAGGAGGCTTGGTAGGTTTAAGAATAGTTTTTGCTGTACTTTCTATAGTGAAT
AGAGTTAGGCAGGGATATTCACCATTATCGTTTCAGACCCACCTCCCAACCCCGAGGGGACCCAGAGAGG
GCCTATTTCCCATGATTCCTTCATATTTGCATATACGATACAAGGCTGTTAGAGAGATAATTAGAATTAA
TTTGACTGTAAACACAAAGATATTAGTACAAAATACGTGACGTAGAAAGTAATAATTTCTTGGGTAGTTT
GCAGTTTTAAAATTATGTTTTAAAATGGACTATCATATGCTTACCGTAACTTGAAAGTATTTCGATTTCT
TGGCTTTATATATCTTGTGGAAAGGACGAAACACCGAATTCATCTTCTACGACCCAGTTTTAGAGCTAGA
AATAGCAAGTTAAAATAAGGCTAGTCCGTTATCAACTTGAAAAAGTGGCACCGAGTCGGTGCTTTTTTAA
GCTTGGCGTAACTAGATCTTGAGACAAATGGCAGTATTCATCCACAATTTTAAAAGAAAAGGGGGGATTG
GGGGGTACAGTGCAGGGGAAAGAATAGTAGACATAATAGCAACAGACATACAAACTAAAGAATTACAAAA
ACAAATTACAAAAATTCAAAATTTTCGGGTTTATTACAGGGACAGCAGAGATCCACTTTGGCGCCGGCTC
GAGGGGG
