>Addgene plasmid #76132 | BAZ1B gRNA (BRDN0001144929) | depositor partial sequence | sequence record 143592 | Target Sequence
AATTCATCTTCTACGACCCA
