>Addgene plasmid #76132 | BAZ1B gRNA (BRDN0001144929) | addgene partial sequence | sequence record 185247 | hU6-F
TAGAAAGTAATAATTTCTTGGGTAGTTTGCAGTTTTAAAATTATGTTTTAAAATGGACTATCATATGCTT
ACCGTAACTTGAAAGTATTTCGATTTCTTGGCTTTATATATCTTGTGGAAAGGACGAAACACCGAATTCA
TCTTCTACGACCCAGTTTTAGAGCTAGAAATAGCAAGTTAAAATAAGGCTAGTCCGTTATCAACTTGAAA
AAGTGGCACCGAGTCGGTGCTTTTTTAAGCTTGGCGTAACTAGATCTTGAGACAAATGGCAGTATTCATC
CACAATTTTAAAAGAAAAGGGGGGATTGGGGGGTACAGTGCAGGGGAAAGAATAGTAGACATAATAGCAA
CAGACATACAAACTAAAGAATTACAAAAACAAATTACAAAAATTCAAAATTTTCGGGTTTATTACAGGGA
CAGCAGAGATCCACTTTGGCGCCGGCTCGAGGGGGCCCGGGTGCAAAGATGGATAAAGTTTTAAACAGAG
AGGAATCTTTGCAGCTAATGGACCTTCTAGGTCTTGAAAGGAGTGGGAATTGGCTCCGGTGCCCGTCAGT
GGGCAGAGCG
